Addgene plasmid #211112: pBiT3.1-N_LRRK2:2142-2527
Purpose: Mammalian expression of human LRRK2 fragment R2142 to E2527. N-terminal HiBiT tag.
Depositing lab: Cheryl Arrowsmith. Depositing organization: University of Toronto. Publication: A Target Class Ligandability Evaluation of WD40 Repeat-Containing Proteins. Ackloo S, Li F, Szewczyk M, Seitova A, Loppnau P, Zeng H, Xu J, Ahmad S, Arnautova YA, Baghaie AJ, Beldar S, Bolotokova A, Centrella PA, Chau I, Clark MA, Cuozzo JW, Dehghani-Tafti S, Disch JS, Dong A, Dumas A, Feng JA, Ghiabi P, Gibson E, Gilmer J, Goldman B, Green SR, Guie MA, Guilinger JP, Harms N, Herasymenko O, Houliston S, Hutchinson A, Kearnes S, Keefe AD, Kimani SW, Kramer T, Kutera M, Kwak HA, Lento C, Li Y, Liu J, Loup J, Machado RAC, Mulhern CJ, Perveen S, Righetto GL, Riley P, Shrestha S, Sigel EA, Silva M, Sintchak MD, Slakman BL, Taylor RD, Thompson J, Torng W, Underkoffler C, von Rechenberg M, Walsh RT, Watson I, Wilson DJ, Wolf E, Yadav M, Yazdi AK, Zhang J, Zhang Y, Santhakumar V, Edwards AM, Barsyte-Lovejoy D, Schapira M, Brown PJ, Halabelian L, Arrowsmith CH. J Med Chem. 2025 Jan 23;68(2):1092-1112. doi: 10.1021/acs.jmedchem.4c02010. Epub 2024 Nov 4. PubMed 39495097.
Backbone
  Vector backbone: pBiT3.1-N
  Backbone manufacturer: Promega
  Vector type: Mammalian Expression
  Selectable markers: Neomycin (select with G418)
Growth in bacteria
  Bacterial resistance: Kanamycin, 50 μg/mL
  Growth temperature: 37°C
  Growth strain: DH5alpha
  Copy number: High Copy
Gene/Insert
  Gene/Insert name: LRRK2:R2142-E2527
  Species: H. sapiens (human)
  Insert size (bp): 1158
  Mutation: M2397T natural variant (VAR_024965)
  Entrez Gene: LRRK2 (a.k.a. AURA17, DARDARIN, PARK8, RIPK7, ROCO2)
  Promoter: CMV
  Tag / fusion protein: MVSGWRLFKKISGSSGGSSG (N terminal on insert)
  Cloning method: Ligation Independent Cloning
  Sequencing primers: 5′ T7; 3′ TTGCTCAGCGGTGGCAGCAG
Resource information
  A portion of this plasmid was derived from a plasmid made by: Mammalian Gene Collection (BC117180)
Terms and licenses: Academic/Nonprofit Terms; Industry Terms: Not Available to Industry
Depositor comments: 5' Cloning Site: Xho1 (not destroyed), 3' Cloning Site: Xba1 (not destroyed).
How to cite: pBiT3.1-N_LRRK2:2142-2527 was a gift from Cheryl Arrowsmith (Addgene plasmid # 211112 ; http://n2t.net/addgene:211112 ; RRID:Addgene_211112)
