[The description below was written by a language model from this plasmid's Addgene catalogue record and pLannotate feature annotations shown in this document.]
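Description:
pBiT3.1-N_LRRK2:2142-2527 is a 5,442-nt mammalian expression plasmid built on Promega's pBiT3.1-N backbone. It produces a C-terminal fragment of human LRRK2 (residues R2142 to E2527) carrying an N-terminal HiBiT tag. The 1,158-bp insert, derived from a Mammalian Gene Collection cDNA, was introduced by ligation-independent cloning between XhoI and XbaI sites that remain intact. It carries the natural M2397T variant. Expression is driven by the CMV immediate-early enhancer and promoter, followed by a chimeric β-globin/immunoglobulin intron that promotes efficient mRNA processing, and is terminated by an SV40 polyadenylation signal. A T7 promoter lies just upstream of the coding region and serves as a sequencing primer site. HiBiT is a short peptide, joined here to the insert through a flexible glycine-serine linker. It complements the LgBiT subunit of NanoLuc luciferase to give a luminescent signal, so the tagged protein can be quantified sensitively in cells or lysates.

In bacteria the plasmid is maintained at high copy through a ColE1/pUC-type origin and selected with kanamycin, with the neo (nptII) gene expressed from the bacterial EM7 promoter. The catalogue lists neomycin/G418 as the mammalian selectable marker. The feature table, however, shows only EM7 upstream of neo and also annotates an SV40 promoter-driven blasticidin S deaminase cassette with a synthetic poly(A) signal, so the mammalian selection options are not fully consistent between the two sources. A single loxP site sits upstream of the neo cassette; its purpose is not stated. The associated publication concerns the ligandability of WD40 repeat proteins, which suggests the construct was made for cellular assays of the LRRK2 C-terminal region, although the record does not specify the assay.
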