Features (pLannotate 1.2.2; 17 found; start..end, strand, type, name):
     24..105     -  polyA_signal   SV40 poly(A) signal: SV40 polyadenylation signal
    128..211     -  CDS            large T antigen (fragment): large T antigen from SV40 (simian virus 40)
    276..641     +  enhancer       CMV enhancer: human cytomegalovirus immediate early enhancer
    643..842     +  promoter       CMV promoter: human cytomegalovirus (CMV) immediate early promoter
    981..1113    +  intron         chimeric intron: chimera between introns from human β-globin and immunoglobulin heavy chain genes
   1157..1175    +  promoter       T7 promoter: promoter for bacteriophage T7 RNA polymerase
   1250..2407    +  CDS            LRRK2 (fragment): LRRK2_HUMAN - Also known as PARK8. Experimental evidence at protein level: Swiss-Prot protein existence level 1. Serine/threonine-protein kinase which phosphorylates a broad range of proteins involved in multiple processes such as neuronal plasticity, autophagy, and vesicle trafficking (PubMed:20949042, PubMed:22012985, PubMed:26824392, PubMed:29125462, PubMed:28720718, PubMed:29127255, PubMed:30398148, PubMed:29212815, PubMed:30635421, PubMed:21850687, PubMed:23395371, PubMed:17114044, PubMed:24687852, PubMed:26014385, PubMed:25201882). Is a key regulator of RAB GTPases by regulating the GTP/
   2438..2456    +  misc_feature   MCS (fragment): pUC18/19 multiple cloning site
   2505..2626    -  polyA_signal   SV40 poly(A) signal: SV40 polyadenylation signal
   2649..2717    -  CDS            large T antigen (fragment): large T antigen from SV40 (simian virus 40)
   2741..2774    +  protein_bind   loxP: Cre-mediated recombination occurs in the 8-bp core sequence (GCATACAT). Cre recombinase
   2784..2831    +  promoter       EM7 promoter: synthetic bacterial promoter&nbsp
   2863..3654    +  CDS            neo: KKA2_KLEPN - Also known as kan, nptII. Experimental evidence at protein level: Swiss-Prot protein existence level 1. Resistance to kanamycin, neomycin, paromomycin, ribostamycin, butirosin and gentamicin B. From Klebsiella pneumoniae.
   3815..4403    -  rep_origin     ori: high-copy-number ColE1/pMB1/pBR322/pUC origin of replication
   4529..4577    -  polyA_signal   poly(A) signal: synthetic polyadenylation signal
   4601..4999    -  CDS            BSD: blasticidin S deaminase; Aspergillus terreus BSD; confers resistance to blasticidin
   5030..5387    -  promoter       SV40 promoter: SV40 enhancer and early promoter
>Addgene plasmid #211112 | pBiT3.1-N_LRRK2:2142-2527 | addgene full sequence | sequence record 425996 | Addgene NGS Result
AAGACGCGTTAATTAAGACGTCGGCAGTGAAAAAAATGCTTTATTTGTGAAATTTGTGATGCTATTGCTT
TATTTGTAACCATTATAAGCTGCAATAAACAAGTTAACAACAACAATTGCATTCATTTTATGTTTCAGGT
TCAGGGGGAGGTGTGGGAGGTTTTTTAAAGCAAGTAAAACCTCTACAAATGTGGTATGGCTGATTATGAT
CCGCGGCCGCAATACGTCGACGTTATCAGCTGACTTCGTACGAGAGCCTAGGATTATGGCGCGCCACTAG
TTATTAATAGTAATCAATTACGGGGTCATTAGTTCATAGCCCATATATGGAGTTCCGCGTTACATAACTT
ACGGTAAATGGCCCGCCTGGCTGACCGCCCAACGACCCCCGCCCATTGACGTCAATAATGACGTATGTTC
CCATAGTAACGCCAATAGGGACTTTCCATTGACGTCAATGGGTGGAGTATTTACGGTAAACTGCCCACTT
GGCAGTACATCAAGTGTATCATATGCCAAGTCCGCCCCCTATTGACGTCAATGACGGTAAATGGCCCGCC
TGGCATTATGCCCAGTACATGACCTTACGGGACTTTCCTACTTGGCAGTACATCTACGTATTAGTCATCG
CTATTACCATGGTGATGCGGTTTTGGCAGTACACCAATGGGCGTGGATAGCGGTTTGACTCACGGGGATT
TCCAAGTCTCCACCCCATTGACGTCAATGGGAGTTTGTTTTGGCACCAAAATCAACGGGACTTTCCAAAA
TGTCGTAATAACCCCGCCCCGTTGACGCAAATGGGCGGTAGGCGTGTACGGTGGGAGGTCTATATAAGCA
GAGCTGGTTTAGTGAACCGTCAGATCACTAGAATCTTTATTGCGGTAGTTTATCACAGTTAAATTGCTAA
CGCAGTCAGTGCTTCTGACACAACAGTCTCGAACTTAAGCTGCAGAAGTTGGTCGTGAGGCACTGGGCAG
GTAAGTATCAAGGTTACAAGACAGGTTTAAGGAGACCAATAGAAACTGGGCTTGTCGAGACAGAGAAGAC
TCTTGCGTTTCTGATAGGCACCTATTGGTCTTACTGACATCCACTTTGCCTTTCTCTCCACAGGTGTCCA
CTCCCAGTTCAATTACAGCTCTTAAGGCTAGAGTATTAATACGACTCACTATAGGGGTTAGCGATCGCCA
TGGTGAGCGGCTGGCGGCTGTTCAAGAAGATTAGCGGGAGCTCCGGTGGCTCGAGCGGTAGACGCATTTT
ATTACCTAAAAACGTAATTGTTGAATGCATGGTTGCTACACATCACAACAGCAGGAATGCAAGCATTTGG
CTGGGCTGTGGGCACACCGACAGAGGACAGCTCTCATTTCTTGACTTAAATACTGAAGGATACACTTCTG
AGGAAGTTGCTGATAGTAGAATATTGTGCTTAGCCTTGGTGCATCTTCCTGTTGAAAAGGAAAGCTGGAT
TGTGTCTGGGACACAGTCTGGTACTCTCCTGGTCATCAATACCGAAGATGGGAAAAAGAGACATACCCTA
GAAAAGATGACTGATTCTGTCACTTGTTTGTATTGCAATTCCTTTTCCAAGCAAAGCAAACAAAAAAATT
TTCTTTTGGTTGGAACCGCTGATGGCAAGTTAGCAATTTTTGAAGATAAGACTGTTAAGCTTAAAGGAGC
TGCTCCTTTGAAGATACTAAATATAGGAAATGTCAGTACTCCATTGATGTGTTTGAGTGAATCCACAAAT
TCAACGGAAAGAAATGTAATGTGGGGAGGATGTGGCACAAAGATTTTCTCCTTTTCTAATGATTTCACCA
TTCAGAAACTCATTGAGACAAGAACAAGCCAACTGTTTTCTTATGCAGCTTTCAGTGATTCCAACATCAT
AACAGTGGTGGTAGACACTGCTCTCTATATTGCTAAGCAAAATAGCCCTGTTGTGGAAGTGTGGGATAAG
AAAACTGAAAAACTCTGTGGACTAATAGACTGCGTGCACTTTTTAAGGGAGGTAACGGTAAAAGAAAACA
AGGAATCAAAACACAAAATGTCTTATTCTGGGAGAGTGAAAACCCTCTGCCTTCAGAAGAACACTGCTCT
TTGGATAGGAACTGGAGGAGGCCATATTTTACTCCTGGATCTTTCAACTCGTCGACTTATACGTGTAATT
TACAACTTTTGTAATTCGGTCAGAGTCATGATGACAGCACAGCTAGGAAGCCTTAAAAATGTCATGCTGG
TATTGGGCTACAACCGGAAAAATACTGAAGGTACACAAAAGCAGAAAGAGATACAATCTTGCTTGACCGT
TTGGGACATCAATCTTCCACATGAAGTGCAAAATTTAGAAAAACACATTGAAGTGAGAAAAGAATTAGCT
GAAAAAATGAGACGAACATCTGTTGAGTAATCTAGAGGTCAAGCTTCGGGGGTTTAAACCTGCAGGCATG
CAAGCTGATTTGGCTGCTGCCACCGCTGAGCAAGGCCGCTTCGAGCAGACATGATAAGATACATTGATGA
GTTTGGACAAACCACAACTAGAATGCAGTGAAAAAAATGCTTTATTTGTGAAATTTGTGATGCTATTGCT
TTATTTGTAACCATTATAAGCTGCAATAAACAAGTTAACAACAACAATTGCATTCATTTTATGTTTCAGG
TTCAGGGGGAGATGTGGGAGGTTTTTTTAAGCAAGTAAAACCTCTACAAATGTGGTAAAATCTTAATTAA
GACTTCTAATATAACTTCGTATAGCATACATTATACGAAGTTATGGTTCCACTGTTGACAATTAATCATC
GGCATAGTATATCGGCATAGTATAATACGACAAGGTGAGGAACTAAACCCAGGAGGCAGATCATGATTGA
ACAAGATGGATTGCACGCAGGTTCTCCGGCCGCTTGGGTGGAGAGGCTATTCGGCTATGACTGGGCACAA
CAGACAATCGGCTGCTCTGATGCCGCCGTGTTCCGGCTGTCAGCGCAGGGGCGCCCGGTTCTTTTTGTCA
AGACCGACCTGTCCGGTGCCCTGAATGAACTGCAGGACGAGGCAGCGCGGCTATCGTGGCTGGCCACGAC
GGGCGTTCCTTGCGCAGCTGTGCTCGACGTTGTCACTGAAGCGGGAAGGGACTGGCTGCTATTGGGCGAA
GTGCCGGGGCAGGATCTCCTGTCATCTCACCTTGCTCCTGCCGAGAAAGTATCCATCATGGCTGATGCAA
TGCGGCGGCTGCATACGCTTGATCCGGCTACCTGCCCATTCGACCACCAAGCGAAACATCGCATCGAGCG
AGCACGTACTCGGATGGAAGCCGGTCTTGTCGATCAGGATGATCTGGACGAAGAGCATCAGGGGCTCGCG
CCAGCCGAACTGTTCGCCAGGCTCAAGGCGCGCATGCCCGACGGCGAGGATCTCGTCGTGACCCATGGCG
ATGCCTGCTTGCCGAATATCATGGTGGAAAATGGCCGCTTTTCTGGATTCATCGACTGTGGCCGGCTGGG
TGTGGCGGACCGCTATCAGGACATAGCGTTGGCTACCCGTGATATTGCTGAAGAGCTTGGCGGCGAATGG
GCTGACCGCTTCCTCGTGCTTTACGGTATCGCCGCTCCCGATTCGCAGCGCATCGCCTTCTATCGCCTTC
TTGACGAGTTCTTCTGATTCGAAATGACCGACCAAGCGACGCCCAACCGGTATCAGCTCACTCAAAGGCG
GTAATACGGTTATCCACAGAATCAGGGGATAACGCAGGAAAGAACATGTGAGCAAAAGGCCAGCAAAAGG
CCAGGAACCGTAAAAAGGCCGCGTTGCTGGCGTTTTTCCATAGGCTCCGCCCCCCTGACGAGCATCACAA
AAATCGACGCTCAAGTCAGAGGTGGCGAAACCCGACAGGACTATAAAGATACCAGGCGTTTCCCCCTGGA
AGCTCCCTCGTGCGCTCTCCTGTTCCGACCCTGCCGCTTACCGGATACCTGTCCGCCTTTCTCCCTTCGG
GAAGCGTGGCGCTTTCTCATAGCTCACGCTGTAGGTATCTCAGTTCGGTGTAGGTCGTTCGCTCCAAGCT
GGGCTGTGTGCACGAACCCCCCGTTCAGCCCGACCGCTGCGCCTTATCCGGTAACTATCGTCTTGAGTCC
AACCCGGTAAGACACGACTTATCGCCACTGGCAGCAGCCACTGGTAACAGGATTAGCAGAGCGAGGTATG
TAGGCGGTGCTACAGAGTTCTTGAAGTGGTGGCCTAACTACGGCTACACTAGAAGGACAGTATTTGGTAT
CTGCGCTCTGCTGAAGCCAGTTACCTTCGGAAAAAGAGTTGGTAGCTCTTGATCCGGCAAACAAACCACC
GCTGGTAGCGGTGGTTTTTTTGTTTGCAAGCAGCAGATTACGCGCAGAAAAAAAGGATTTCAAGAAGATC
CTTTGATCTTTTCTACGGGGTCTGACGCTCAGTGGAACGAAAACTCACGTTAAGGGATTTTGGTCATGAG
ATTATCAAAAAGGATCTTCACCTAGATCCTTTTATAGTCCGGAATCGTCACACAAAAAACCAACACACAG
ATGTAATGAAAATAAAGATATTTTATTGCGGCCATCGTGATGGCTAGAGTTTAGCCCTCCCACACATAAC
CAGAGGGCAGCAATTCACGAATCCCAACTGCCGTCGGCTGTCCATCACTGTCCTTCACTATGGCTTTGAT
CCCAGGATGCAGATCGAGAAGCACCTGTCGGCACCGTCCGCAGGGGCTCAAGATGCCCCTGTTCTCATTT
CCGATCGCGACGATACAAGTCAGGTTGCCAGCTGCCGCAGCAGCAGCAGTGCCCAGCACCACGAGTTCTG
CACAAGGTCCCCCAGTAAAATGATATACATTGACACCAGTGAAGATGCGGCCGTCGCTAGAGAGAGCTGC
GCTGGCGACGCTGTAGTCTTCAGAGATGGGGATGCTGTTGATTGTAGCCGTTGCTCTTTCAATGAGGGTG
GATTCTTCTTGAGACAAAGGCTTGGCCATGGTGGCGCTAGTGTCAGAAGAATCGAGCTTTTTGCAAAAGC
CTAGGCCTCCAAAAAAGCCTCCTCACTACTTCTGGAATAGCTCAGAGGCCGAGGCGGCCTCGGCCTCTGC
ATAAATAAAAAAAATTAGTCAGCCATGGGGCGGAGAATGGGCGGAACTGGGCGGAGTTAGGGGCGGGATG
GGCGGAGTTAGGGGCGGGACTATGGTTGCTGACTAATTGAGATGCATGCTTTGCATACTTCTGCCTGCTG
GGGAGCCTGGGGACTTTCCACACCTGGTTGCTGACTAATTGAGATGCATGCTTTGCATACTTCTGCCTGC
TGGGGAGCCTGGGGACTTTCCACACCCTAACTGACACACATTCCACAGCTGGTTCTTTCCGCCTCAGAAG
GTACCTAACCAAGTTCCTCTTTCAGAGGTTATTTCAGGCCATGGTGCTGCGC
