>Addgene plasmid #211112 | pBiT3.1-N_LRRK2:2142-2527 | depositor partial sequence | sequence record 411704 | Insert sequence
AGACGCATTTTATTACCTAAAAACGTAATTGTTGAATGCATGGTTGCTACACATCACAACAGCAGGAATG
CAAGCATTTGGCTGGGCTGTGGGCACACCGACAGAGGACAGCTCTCATTTCTTGACTTAAATACTGAAGG
ATACACTTCTGAGGAAGTTGCTGATAGTAGAATATTGTGCTTAGCCTTGGTGCATCTTCCTGTTGAAAAG
GAAAGCTGGATTGTGTCTGGGACACAGTCTGGTACTCTCCTGGTCATCAATACCGAAGATGGGAAAAAGA
GACATACCCTAGAAAAGATGACTGATTCTGTCACTTGTTTGTATTGCAATTCCTTTTCCAAGCAAAGCAA
ACAAAAAAATTTTCTTTTGGTTGGAACCGCTGATGGCAAGTTAGCAATTTTTGAAGATAAGACTGTTAAG
CTTAAAGGAGCTGCTCCTTTGAAGATACTAAATATAGGAAATGTCAGTACTCCATTGATGTGTTTGAGTG
AATCCACAAATTCAACGGAAAGAAATGTAATGTGGGGAGGATGTGGCACAAAGATTTTCTCCTTTTCTAA
TGATTTCACCATTCAGAAACTCATTGAGACAAGAACAAGCCAACTGTTTTCTTATGCAGCTTTCAGTGAT
TCCAACATCATAACAGTGGTGGTAGACACTGCTCTCTATATTGCTAAGCAAAATAGCCCTGTTGTGGAAG
TGTGGGATAAGAAAACTGAAAAACTCTGTGGACTAATAGACTGCGTGCACTTTTTAAGGGAGGTAACGGT
AAAAGAAAACAAGGAATCAAAACACAAAATGTCTTATTCTGGGAGAGTGAAAACCCTCTGCCTTCAGAAG
AACACTGCTCTTTGGATAGGAACTGGAGGAGGCCATATTTTACTCCTGGATCTTTCAACTCGTCGACTTA
TACGTGTAATTTACAACTTTTGTAATTCGGTCAGAGTCATGATGACAGCACAGCTAGGAAGCCTTAAAAA
TGTCATGCTGGTATTGGGCTACAACCGGAAAAATACTGAAGGTACACAAAAGCAGAAAGAGATACAATCT
TGCTTGACCGTTTGGGACATCAATCTTCCACATGAAGTGCAAAATTTAGAAAAACACATTGAAGTGAGAA
AAGAATTAGCTGAAAAAATGAGACGAACATCTGTTGAG
